Addgene plasmid #39442: TAL2072
Depositing lab: Keith Joung. Depositing organization: Massachusetts General Hospital. Publication: FLASH assembly of TALENs for high-throughput genome editing. Reyon D, Tsai SQ, Khayter C, Foden JA, Sander JD, Joung JK. Nat Biotechnol. 2012 Apr 8. doi: 10.1038/nbt.2170. PubMed 22484455.
Backbone
  Vector backbone: JDS78
  Backbone manufacturer: Joung lab (Addgene Plasmid # 32290)
  Backbone size w/o insert (bp): 6447
  Vector type: Mammalian Expression ; T7
Growth in bacteria
  Bacterial resistance: Ampicillin, 100 μg/mL
  Growth temperature: 37°C
  Growth strain: XL1 Blue
  Copy number: High Copy
Gene/Insert
  Gene/Insert name: eGFP-TALEN-43-Left
  Species: H. sapiens (human)
  Insert size (bp): 1844
  Promoter: CMV
  Tag / fusion protein: 3X Flag (N terminal on backbone); WT FOKI (C terminal on backbone)
  Cloning method: Restriction Enzyme; 5′ cloning site BsmBI (destroyed during cloning); 3′ cloning site BsmBI (destroyed during cloning)
  Sequencing primers: 5′ CMV-F
Terms and licenses: Academic/Nonprofit Terms; Industry Terms: Not Available to Industry
Depositor comments: Target binding site: TTCACCGGGGTGGTGCCCAT To reduce the chance of recombination in this plasmid, do not grow in liquid culture for more than 12-14 hours. It is strongly recommended that users perform a diagnostic digest to verify this plasmid prior to use. For example, a double digest of the plasmid with BamHI and KpnI should result in two bands at 2.5kb and 5.8kb
How to cite: TAL2072 was a gift from Keith Joung (Addgene plasmid # 39442 ; http://n2t.net/addgene:39442 ; RRID:Addgene_39442)
