[The description below was written by a language model from this plasmid's Addgene catalogue record.]
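Description:
TAL2072 is a mammalian expression plasmid encoding the left monomer of a TALEN pair directed against an eGFP reporter sequence (insert name eGFP-TALEN-43-Left). It is built on the JDS78 TALEN expression backbone (about 6.4 kb without insert), into which an approximately 1.8 kb array of TAL effector repeats was cloned through BsmBI sites that were destroyed in the process. The plasmid is maintained in E. coli at high copy under ampicillin selection. The record does not include a feature table, so the origin of replication and polyadenylation elements are not stated.

Expression is driven by the CMV promoter. The vector type also lists T7, which suggests a T7 promoter is available for in vitro transcription of TALEN mRNA, although the record gives no further detail. The backbone supplies the parts flanking the repeat array: an N-terminal 3X FLAG tag for detecting the protein and a C-terminal wild-type FokI nuclease domain. The cloned repeats determine DNA-binding specificity, each repeat recognising one base of the target half-site. Because FokI cleaves only as a dimer, this construct is meant to be co-delivered with the matching right-hand TALEN, which binds the opposite strand across a spacer so that the two nuclease domains meet and make a double-strand break.

The plasmid comes from a collection made by the FLASH high-throughput TALEN assembly method. It is typically used to disrupt an integrated eGFP reporter in human cells, where loss of fluorescence indicates nuclease activity. The record lists the insert species as human even though the target name refers to eGFP. The depositor notes that the repetitive array is prone to recombination and recommends verifying the plasmid by diagnostic digest before use.
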