>Addgene plasmid #39442 | TAL2072 | depositor partial sequence | sequence record 49744 | TAL2072 sequence 1844 bps
GAACCTGACCCCAGACCAGGTAGTCGCAATCGCGTCAAACGGAGGGGGAAAGCAAGCCCTGGAAACCGTG
CAAAGGTTGTTGCCGGTCCTTTGTCAAGACCACGGCCTTACACCGGAGCAAGTCGTGGCCATTGCATCCC
ACGACGGTGGCAAACAGGCTCTTGAGACGGTTCAGAGACTTCTCCCAGTTCTCTGTCAAGCCCACGGGCT
GACTCCCGATCAAGTTGTAGCGATTGCGTCGAACATTGGAGGGAAACAAGCATTGGAGACTGTCCAACGG
CTCCTTCCCGTGTTGTGTCAAGCCCACGGTTTGACGCCTGCACAAGTGGTCGCCATCGCCAGCCATGATG
GCGGTAAGCAGGCGCTGGAAACAGTACAGCGCCTGCTGCCTGTACTGTGCCAGGATCATGGACTGACCCC
AGACCAGGTAGTCGCAATCGCGTCACATGACGGGGGAAAGCAAGCCCTGGAAACCGTGCAAAGGTTGTTG
CCGGTCCTTTGTCAAGACCACGGCCTTACACCGGAGCAAGTCGTGGCCATTGCAAATAATAACGGTGGCA
AACAGGCTCTTGAGACGGTTCAGAGACTTCTCCCAGTTCTCTGTCAAGCCCACGGGCTGACTCCCGATCA
AGTTGTAGCGATTGCGAATAACAATGGAGGGAAACAAGCATTGGAGACTGTCCAACGGCTCCTTCCCGTG
TTGTGTCAAGCCCACGGTTTGACGCCTGCACAAGTGGTCGCCATCGCCAACAACAACGGCGGTAAGCAGG
CGCTGGAAACAGTACAGCGCCTGCTGCCTGTACTGTGCCAGGATCATGGACTGACCCCAGACCAGGTAGT
CGCAATCGCGAACAATAATGGGGGAAAGCAAGCCCTGGAAACCGTGCAAAGGTTGTTGCCGGTCCTTTGT
CAAGACCACGGCCTTACACCGGAGCAAGTCGTGGCCATTGCAAGCAATGGGGGTGGCAAACAGGCTCTTG
AGACGGTTCAGAGACTTCTCCCAGTTCTCTGTCAAGCCCACGGGCTGACTCCCGATCAAGTTGTAGCGAT
TGCGAATAACAATGGAGGGAAACAAGCATTGGAGACTGTCCAACGGCTCCTTCCCGTGTTGTGTCAAGCC
CACGGTTTGACGCCTGCACAAGTGGTCGCCATCGCCAACAACAACGGCGGTAAGCAGGCGCTGGAAACAG
TACAGCGCCTGCTGCCTGTACTGTGCCAGGATCATGGACTGACCCCAGACCAGGTAGTCGCAATCGCGTC
AAACGGAGGGGGAAAGCAAGCCCTGGAAACCGTGCAAAGGTTGTTGCCGGTCCTTTGTCAAGACCACGGC
CTTACACCGGAGCAAGTCGTGGCCATTGCAAATAATAACGGTGGCAAACAGGCTCTTGAGACGGTTCAGA
GACTTCTCCCAGTTCTCTGTCAAGCCCACGGGCTGACTCCCGATCAAGTTGTAGCGATTGCGTCGCATGA
CGGAGGGAAACAAGCATTGGAGACTGTCCAACGGCTCCTTCCCGTGTTGTGTCAAGCCCACGGTTTGACG
CCTGCACAAGTGGTCGCCATCGCCAGCCATGATGGCGGTAAGCAGGCGCTGGAAACAGTACAGCGCCTGC
TGCCTGTACTGTGCCAGGATCATGGACTGACCCCAGACCAGGTAGTCGCAATCGCGTCACATGACGGGGG
AAAGCAAGCCCTGGAAACCGTGCAAAGGTTGTTGCCGGTCCTTTGTCAAGACCACGGCCTTACACCGGAG
CAAGTCGTGGCCATTGCAAGCAACATCGGTGGCAAACAGGCTCTTGAGACGGTTCAGAGACTTCTCCCAG
TTCTCTGTCAAGCCCACGGGCTGA
