>Addgene plasmid #39442 | TAL2072 | addgene partial sequence | sequence record 52899 | JDS-TALEN-F 5'-TAGGGGTCGGTAAACAGTGG-3'
GCTGCTGACTGTGGCGGGTGAGCTTAGGGGGCCTCCGCTCCAGCTCGACACCGGGCAGCTGCTGAAGATC
GCGAAGAGAGGGGGAGTAACAGCGGTAGAGGCAGTGCACGCCTGGCGCAATGCGCTCACCGGGGCCCCCT
TGAACCTGACCCCAGACCAGGTAGTCGCAATCGCGTCAAACGGAGGGGGAAAGCAAGCCCTGGAAACCGT
GCAAAGGTTGTTGCCGGTCCTTTGTCAAGACCACGGCCTTACACCGGAGCAAGTCGTGGCCATTGCATCC
CACGACGGTGGCAAACAGGCTCTTGAGACGGTTCAGAGACTTCTCCCAGTTCTCTGTCAAGCCCACGGGC
TGACTCCCGATCAAGTTGTAGCGATTGCGTCGAACATTGGAGGGAAACAAGCATTGGAGACTGTCCAACG
GCTCCTTCCCGTGTTGTGTCAAGCCCACGGTTTGACGCCTGCACAAGTGGTCGCCATCGCCAGCCATGAT
GGCGGTAAGCAGGCGCTGGAAACAGTACAGCGCCTGCTGCCTGTACTGTGCCAGGATCATGGACTGACCC
CAGACCAGGTAGTCGCAATCGCGTCACATGACGGGGGAAAGCAAGCCCTGGAAACCGTGCAAAGGTTGTT
GCCGGTCCTTTGTCAAGACCACGGCCTTACACCGGAGCAAGTCGTGGCCATTGCAAATAATAACGGTGGC
AAACAGGCTCTTGAGACGGTTCAGAGACTTCTCCCAGTTCTCTGTCAAGCCCACGGGCTGACTCCCGATC
AAGTTGTAGCGATTGCGAATAACAATGGAGGGAAACAAGCATTGGAGACTGTCCAACGGCTCCTTCCCGT
GTTGTGTCAAGCCCACGGTTTGACGCCTGCACAAGTGGTCGCCATCGCCAACAACAACGGCGGTAAGCAG
GCGCTGGAAACAGTAC
